>Addgene plasmid #100458 | pCMV_mEm_4GS_LF82_665 | addgene full sequence | sequence record 210327 | Addgene NGS Result
CGTCAGATCGCCTGGAGACGCCATCCACGCTGTTTTGACCTCCATAGAAGACACCGGGACCGATCCAGCC
TCCGGACTCTAGAGGATCCGGTACTAGAGGAACTGAAAAACCAGAAAGTTAACTGGTAAGTTTAGTCTTT
TTGTCTTTTATTTCAGGTCCCGGATCCGGTGGTGGTGCAAATCAAAGAACTGCTCCTCAGTGGATGTTGC
CTTTACTTCTAGGCCTGTACGGAAGTGTTACTTCTGCTCTAAAAGCTGCGGAATTGTACCCGCGGGCCCA
CCATGGTGAGCAAGGGCGAGGAGCTGTTCACCGGGGTGGTGCCCATCCTGGTCGAGCTGGACGGCGACGT
AAACGGCCACAAGTTCAGCGTGTCCGGCGAGGGCGAGGGCGATGCCACCTACGGCAAGCTGACCCTGAAG
TTCATCTGCACCACCGGCAAGCTGCCCGTGCCCTGGCCCACCCTCGTGACCACCTTGACCTACGGCGTGC
AGTGCTTCGCCCGCTACCCCGACCACATGAAGCAGCACGACTTCTTCAAGTCCGCCATGCCCGAAGGCTA
CGTCCAGGAGCGCACCATCTTCTTCAAGGACGACGGCAACTACAAGACCCGCGCCGAGGTGAAGTTCGAG
GGCGACACCCTGGTGAACCGCATCGAGCTGAAGGGCATCGACTTCAAGGAGGACGGCAACATCCTGGGGC
ACAAGCTGGAGTACAACTACAACAGCCACAAGGTCTATATCACCGCCGACAAGCAGAAGAACGGCATCAA
GGTGAACTTCAAGACCCGCCACAACATCGAGGACGGCAGCGTGCAGCTCGCCGACCACTACCAGCAGAAC
ACCCCCATCGGCGACGGCCCCGTGCTGCTGCCCGACAACCACTACCTGAGCACCCAGTCCAAGCTGAGCA
AAGACCCCAACGAGAAGCGCGATCACATGGTCCTGCTGGAGTTCGTGACCGCCGCCGGGATCACTCTCGG
CATGGACGAGCTGTACAAGCGAATTGGTGGAGGGGGCGGTTCCGGTGGCGGAGGTTCCCGAATTCGTCGA
CGGAGATCTGATATGAATGTCTATAAACTCTCAGTTCAGACCCAGGGCTATTTTCTTATCGAAAAGAACG
ATTATGAGCAGAGAACTGCGCGACGTCCCCCCTGGTATAAAATGAGTGACGATGGCGAGCCAAGATACTT
CGCCATTTGCCCGGCCTGCAATAATCCAACGCAGATTATTGGCTTATATAAACTGCCTGCGAATGTTTAT
CACCCTTATGCCAAGCACTATGGCAAACCAATTCCGGGAGTTGGGATATATGACAGGGAAGCCTATGAGT
GGTGTCCCTATTCGAACAGGAAGCCAGCCAGCAACGGGAATAAACCAAAGCGTTTGCCGGGTGTACTGAC
ACAACAGATCCTCTCCATACTGGTGACCCATTTTGACAAAGTCGTCTGGTTATTAAGTCAATCCACCGGT
ATCAGTATTGATGAGAAACTTGCCCGAAAGATGCTTGAGCAATACAGGCGGGAGGACGGGTGGCTTTACT
CCCGGGCAACGTTAATGAATATTCCCTGGGCCTTTGCCTACATGACGGATAACCAGGACATACTTTTCAA
AAAATTCGGCGATAGCACACTTGCGAATGAGCTTGTAACCCGTGCACCGGAGATTCTGGAATTTACGGAC
AAGAGATACCTTATTAAGCAAAAAACCTGTAAGGAGTATATCGAGCTGGGTGCATATTATACCTTGCACC
AATCAAGGGTGGTTGATGATGTTCTGACAGAATCAATGGACATGGTTTTTACCCTAAAAAAAGGATACAG
GGAGCCGCTAGAGATTTATCGTCAGACTATTTCTTTTGATTTTGAGCATTTTAATAATCTGGTCAATTTC
AGCGAGTGGAAAACATCCCCCTGGAATGAACAACTTCTCCAGCTTGCCCGGGAAATCCTGGGGGATTTGA
TCGCTTGAATCGGTACCCTCGAGAAGCTTGCGGCCGCGGGGATCCAGACATGATAAGATACATTGATGAG
TTTGGACAAACCACAACTAGAATGCAGTGAAAAAAATGCTTTATTTGTGAAATTTGTGATGCTATTGCTT
TATTTGTAACCATTATAAGCTGCAATAAACAAGTTAACAACAACAATTGCATTCATTTTATGTTTCAGGT
TCAGGGGGAGGTGTGGGAGGTTTTTTCGGATCCTCTAGAGTCGATCTGCAGGCATGCTAGCTTGGCGTAA
TCATGGTCATAGCTGTTTCCTGTGTGAAATTGTTATCCGCTCACAATTCCACACAACATACGAGCCGGAA
GCATAAAGTGTAAAGCCTGGGGTGCCTAATGAGTGAGCTAACTCACATTAATTGCGTTGCGCTCACTGCC
CGCTTTCCAGTCGGGAAACCTGTCGTGCCAGCTGCATTAATGAATCGGCCAACGCGCGGGGAGAGGCGGT
TTGCGTATTGGGCGCTCTTCCGCTTCCTCGCTCACTGACTCGCTGCGCTCGGTCGTTCGGCTGCGGCGAG
CGGTATCAGCTCACTCAAAGGCGGTAATACGGTTATCCACAGAATCAGGGGATAACGCAGGAAAGAACAT
GTGAGCAAAAGGCCAGCAAAAGGCCAGGAACCGTAAAAAGGCCGCGTTGCTGGCGTTTTTCCATAGGCTC
CGCCCCCCTGACGAGCATCACAAAAATCGACGCTCAAGTCAGAGGTGGCGAAACCCGACAGGACTATAAA
GATACCAGGCGTTTCCCCCTGGAAGCTCCCTCGTGCGCTCTCCTGTTCCGACCCTGCCGCTTACCGGATA
CCTGTCCGCCTTTCTCCCTTCGGGAAGCGTGGCGCTTTCTCATAGCTCACGCTGTAGGTATCTCAGTTCG
GTGTAGGTCGTTCGCTCCAAGCTGGGCTGTGTGCACGAACCCCCCGTTCAGCCCGACCGCTGCGCCTTAT
CCGGTAACTATCGTCTTGAGTCCAACCCGGTAAGACACGACTTATCGCCACTGGCAGCAGCCACTGGTAA
CAGGATTAGCAGAGCGAGGTATGTAGGCGGTGCTACAGAGTTCTTGAAGTGGTGGCCTAACTACGGCTAC
ACTAGAAGAACAGTATTTGGTATCTGCGCTCTGCTGAAGCCAGTTACCTTCGGAAAAAGAGTTGGTAGCT
CTTGATCCGGCAAACAAACCACCGCTGGTAGCGGTGGTTTTTTTGTTTGCAAGCAGCAGATTACGCGCAG
AAAAAAAGGATCTCAAGAAGATCCTTTGATCTTTTCTACGGGGTCTGACGCTCAGTGGAACGAAAACTCA
CGTTAAGGGATTTTGGTCATGAGATTATCAAAAAGGATCTTCACCTAGATCCTTTTAAATTAAAAATGAA
GTTTTAAATCAATCTAAAGTATATATGAGTAAACTTGGTCTGACAGTTACCAATGCTTAATCAGTGAGGC
ACCTATCTCAGCGATCTGTCTATTTCGTTCATCCATAGTTGCCTGACTCCCCGTCGTGTAGATAACTACG
ATACGGGAGGGCTTACCATCTGGCCCCAGTGCTGCAATGATACCGCGAGACCCACGCTCACCGGCTCCAG
ATTTATCAGCAATAAACCAGCCAGCCGGAAGGGCCGAGCGCAGAAGTGGTCCTGCAACTTTATCCGCCTC
CATCCAGTCTATTAATTGTTGCCGGGAAGCTAGAGTAAGTAGTTCGCCAGTTAATAGTTTGCGCAACGTT
GTTGCCATTGCTACAGGCATCGTGGTGTCACGCTCGTCGTTTGGTATGGCTTCATTCAGCTCCGGTTCCC
AACGATCAAGGCGAGTTACATGATCCCCCATGTTGTGCAAAAAAGCGGTTAGCTCCTTCGGTCCTCCGAT
CGTTGTCAGAAGTAAGTTGGCCGCAGTGTTATCACTCATGGTTATGGCAGCACTGCATAATTCTCTTACT
GTCATGCCATCCGTAAGATGCTTTTCTGTGACTGGTGAGTACTCAACCAAGTCATTCTGAGAATAGTGTA
TGCGGCGACCGAGTTGCTCTTGCCCGGCGTCAATACGGGATAATACCGCGCCACATAGCAGAACTTTAAA
AGTGCTCATCATTGGAAAACGTTCTTCGGGGCGAAAACTCTCAAGGATCTTACCGCTGTTGAGATCCAGT
TCGATGTAACCCACTCGTGCACCCAACTGATCTTCAGCATCTTTTACTTTCACCAGCGTTTCTGGGTGAG
CAAAAACAGGAAGGCAAAATGCCGCAAAAAAGGGAATAAGGGCGACACGGAAATGTTGAATACTCATACT
CTTCCTTTTTCAATATTATTGAAGCATTTATCAGGGTTATTGTCTCATGAGCGGATACATATTTGAATGT
ATTTAGAAAAATAAACAAATAGGGGTTCCGCGCACATTTCCCCGAAAAGTGCCACCTGACGTCTAAGAAA
CCATTATTATCATGACATTAACCTATAAAAATAGGCGTATCACGAGGCCCTTTCGTCTCGCGCGTTTCGG
TGATGACGGTGAAAACCTCTGACACATGCAGCTCCCGGAGACGGTCACAGCTTGTCTGTAAGCGGATGCC
GGGAGCAGACAAGCCCGTCAGGGCGCGTCAGCGGGTGTTGGCGGGTGTCGGGGCTGGCTTAACTATGCGG
CATCAGAGCAGATTGTACTGAGAGTGCACCATATGCGGTGTGAAATACCGCACAGATGCGTAAGGAGAAA
ATACCGCATCAGGCGCCATTCGCCATTCAGGCTGCGCAACTGTTGGGAAGGGCGATCGGTGCGGGCCTCT
TCGCTATTACGCCAGCTGGCGAAAGGGGGATGTGCTGCAAGGCGATTAAGTTGGGTAACGCCAGGGTTTT
CCCAGTCACGACGTTGTAAAACGACGGCCAGTGAGTTCGAGCTTGCATGCCTGCAGGTCGTTACATAACT
TACGGTAAATGGCCCGCCTGGCTGACCGCCCAACGACCCCCGCCCATTGACGTCAATAATGACGTATGTT
CCCATAGTAACGCCAATAGGGACTTTCCATTGACGTCAATGGGTGGAGTATTTACGGTAAACTGCCCACT
TGGCAGTACATCAAGTGTATCATATGCCAAGTACGCCCCCTATTGACGTCAATGACGGTAAATGGCCCGC
CTGGCATTATGCCCAGTACATGACCTTATGGGACTTTCCTACTTGGCAGTACATCTACGTATTAGTCATC
GCTATTACCATGGTGATGCGGTTTTGGCAGTACATCAATGGGCGTGGATAGCGGTTTGACTCACGGGGAT
TTCCAAGTCTCCACCCCATTGACGTCAATGGGAGTTTGTTTTGGCACCAAAATCAACGGGACTTTCCAAA
ATGTCGTAACAACTCCGCCCCATTGACGCAAATGGGCGGTAGGCGTGTACGGTGGGAGGTCTATATAAGC
AGAGCTCGTTTAGTGAAC
Features (pLannotate 1.2.2; 17 found; start..end, strand, type, name):
      1..75      +  CDS            UL126 (fragment): UL126_HCMVA - Protein predicted: Swiss-Prot protein existence level 4. From Human cytomegalovirus (strain AD169) (HHV-5) (Human herpesvirus 5).
    126..222     +  intron         SV40 intron: modified SV40 intron with splice donor and acceptor sites
    283..999     +  CDS            mEmerald: mEmerald is a basic (constitutively fluorescent) green fluorescent protein published in 1998, derived from Aequorea victoria. It is reported to be a very rapidly-maturing monomer with moderate acid sensitivity.
   2001..2135    -  polyA_signal   SV40 poly(A) signal: SV40 polyadenylation signal
   2270..2286    -  protein_bind   lac operator: The lac repressor binds to the lac operator to inhibit transcription in E. coli. This inhibition can be relieved by adding lactose or isopropyl-β-D-thiogalactopyranoside (IPTG). lac repressor encoded by lacI
   2294..2324    -  promoter       lac promoter: promoter for the E. coli lac operon
   2339..2360    -  protein_bind   CAP binding site: CAP binding activates transcription in the presence of cAMP. E. coli catabolite activator protein
   2373..2465    -  CDS            lacI (fragment): lac repressor; lacI; The lac repressor binds to the lac operator to inhibit transcription in E. coli. This inhibition can be relieved by adding lactose or isopropyl-β-D-thiogalactopyranoside (IPTG).
   2648..3236    -  rep_origin     ori: high-copy-number ColE1/pMB1/pBR322/pUC origin of replication
   3407..4267    -  CDS            AmpR: β-lactamase; bla; confers resistance to ampicillin, carbenicillin, and related antibiotics
   4268..4372    -  promoter       AmpR promoter: bla
   4467..4502    +  CDS            rop (fragment): Rop protein, which maintains plasmids at low copy number; rop
   4604..4703    +  misc_feature   bom (fragment): basis of mobility region from pBR322
   4709..4864    -  CDS            lacZα (fragment): LacZα fragment of β-galactosidase; lacZ fragment
   4870..4890    -  misc_feature   MCS (fragment): pUC18/19 multiple cloning site
   4889..5192    +  enhancer       CMV enhancer: human cytomegalovirus immediate early enhancer
   5193..5396    +  promoter       CMV promoter: human cytomegalovirus (CMV) immediate early promoter
