[The description below was written by a language model from this plasmid's Addgene catalogue record and pLannotate feature annotations shown in this document.]
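Description:
pCMV_mEm_4GS_LF82_665 is a mammalian expression plasmid built on a pCMV backbone for producing a bacterial protein from Escherichia coli strain LF82 as a fluorescent fusion in transfected cells. It is propagated in E. coli as a high-copy plasmid through a ColE1/pUC-type origin and selected with ampicillin via the β-lactamase gene and its native promoter. The annotation also picks up remnants of older cloning vectors (fragments of lacZα, lacI, rop, the bom region, a pUC polylinker, and a lac promoter/operator); these appear to be backbone carry-over with no evident role in the expression cassette. No mammalian selection marker is annotated, which is consistent with transient expression.

The expression unit spans the numbering origin of the circular 5.4 kb sequence: the human cytomegalovirus immediate-early enhancer and promoter drive transcription through a modified SV40 intron, which can aid mRNA processing and expression, into the mEmerald coding sequence, a fast-maturing monomeric green fluorescent protein. The 906 bp LF82_665 coding sequence, inserted by ligation-independent cloning, is not itself annotated in the feature table but fits the unannotated interval between mEmerald and the SV40 polyadenylation signal, placing mEmerald at the N terminus of the fusion. The "4GS" in the name suggests a glycine-serine linker between the two, though the record does not describe it. The function of LF82_665 is not stated. The associated work is a multi-phenotypic imaging screen in HeLa cells aimed at identifying bacterial effectors by exogenous expression, so the plasmid serves to visualise the localisation of this candidate protein and its effects on host cell phenotype.
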