Addgene plasmid #100458: pCMV_mEm_4GS_LF82_665
Purpose: Mammalian expression of E. coli LF82_665 CDS fused to mEmerald
Depositing lab: Alan Huett. Depositing organization: University of Nottingham. Publication: A multi-phenotypic imaging screen to identify bacterial effectors by exogenous expression in a HeLa cell line. Collins A, Huett A. Sci Data. 2018 May 15;5:180081. doi: 10.1038/sdata.2018.81. PubMed 29762554.
Backbone
  Vector backbone: pCMV
  Backbone size w/o insert (bp): 4502
  Vector type: Mammalian Expression
Growth in bacteria
  Bacterial resistance: Ampicillin, 100 μg/mL
  Growth temperature: 37°C
  Growth strain: XL1 Blue
  Copy number: High Copy
Gene/Insert
  Gene/Insert name: LF82_665
  Insert size (bp): 906
  Promoter: CMV
  Tag / fusion protein: mEmerald (N terminal on backbone)
  Cloning method: Ligation Independent Cloning
  Sequencing primers: 5′ ACTTCTGCTCTAAAAGCTGCGG; 3′ CACTGCATTCTAGTTGTGGTTTGTC
Terms and licenses: Academic/Nonprofit Terms; Industry Terms: Not Available to Industry
How to cite: pCMV_mEm_4GS_LF82_665 was a gift from Alan Huett (Addgene plasmid # 100458 ; http://n2t.net/addgene:100458 ; RRID:Addgene_100458)
