>Addgene plasmid #100458 | pCMV_mEm_4GS_LF82_665 | depositor partial sequence | sequence record 183767 | Sequence across LF82 gene insert region
CTCGGCATGGACGAGCTGTACAAGCGAATTGGTGGAGGGGGCGGTTCCGGTGGCGGAGGTTCCCGAATTC
GTCGACGGAGATCTGATATGAATGTCTATAAACTCTCAGTTCAGACCCAGGGCTATTTTCTTATCGAAAA
GAACGATTATGAGCAGAGAACTGCGCGACGTCCCCCCTGGTATAAAATGAGTGACGATGGCGAGCCAAGA
TACTTCGCCATTTGCCCGGCCTGCAATAATCCAACGCAGATTATTGGCTTATATAAACTGCCTGCGAATG
TTTATCACCCTTATGCCAAGCACTATGGCAAACCAATTCCGGGAGTTGGGATATATGACAGGGAAGCCTA
TGAGTGGTGTCCCTATTCGAACAGGAAGCCAGCCAGCAACGGGAATAAACCAAAGCGTTTGCCGGGTGTA
CTGACACAACAGATCCTCTCCATACTGGTGACCCATTTTGACAAAGTCGTCTGGTTATTAAGTCAATCCA
CCGGTATCAGTATTGATGAGAAACTTGCCCGAAAGATGCTTGAGCAATACAGGCGGGAGGACGGGTGGCT
TTACTCCCGGGCAACGTTAATGAATATTCCCTGGGCCTTTGCCTACATGACGGATAACCAGGACATACTT
TTCAAAAAATTCGGCGATAGCACACTTGCGAATGAGCTTGTAACCCGTGCACCGGAGATTCTGGAATTTA
CGGACAAGAGATACCTTATTAAGCAAAAAACCTGTAAGGAGTATATCGAGCTGGGTGCATATTATACCTT
GCACCAATCAAGGGTGGTTGATGATGTTCTGACAGAATCAATGGACATGGTTTTTACCCTAAAAAAAGGA
TACAGGGAGCCGCTAGAGATTTATCGTCAGACTATTTCTTTTGATTTTGAGCATTTTAATAATCTGGTCA
ATTTCAGCGAGTGGNAAACATCCCCCTGGNAANGAACAACTTCTCCAGCTTGCCCGGGNAATCCTGGGGG
GATTTGATCGCTTGAATCGGTACCCTCGAGAAGCTTGNNNNNNGGGGNNCNGACATGATAGATACNTNGA
TGANTT
